Addgene plasmid #190154: AAV_pMBP-dnVamp3-P2AT2A-EGFP-caax
Purpose: Expresses dominant-negative Vamp3 (rat Vamp3 AA 1-81) plus membrane-targeted EGFP in oligodendrocytes; AAV vector
Depositing lab: Brad Zuchero. Depositing organization: Stanford University. Publication: CNS myelination requires VAMP2/3-mediated membrane expansion in oligodendrocytes. Lam M, Takeo K, Almeida RG, Cooper MH, Wu K, Iyer M, Kantarci H, Zuchero JB. Nat Commun. 2022 Sep 23;13(1):5583. doi: 10.1038/s41467-022-33200-4. PubMed 36151203.
Backbone
  Vector backbone: pBZ-167 AAV CMV promoter base vector
  Backbone manufacturer: Zuchero lab
  Backbone size w/o insert (bp): 4561
  Total vector size (bp): 5640
  Modifications to backbone: Removed CMV promoter, replaced with MBP promoter for oligodendrocyte expression (Gow...Lazzarini 1991, PMID:1383235)
  Vector type: Mammalian Expression, AAV
Growth in bacteria
  Bacterial resistance: Ampicillin, 100 μg/mL
  Growth temperature: 37°C
  Growth strain: NEB Stable
  Growth instructions: Due to repetitive elements (AAV ITRs) we propagate using recombination-deficient bacteria, eg Stabl3 or NEB Stable. Alternatively it may be possible to use a standard bacterial strain and grow at 30C for longer, which may reduce recombination. Always fully sequence after propagation.
  Copy number: High Copy
Gene/Insert
  Gene/Insert name: Vamp3
  Species: R. norvegicus (rat)
  Insert size (bp): 282
  Mutation: Truncation that includes only rat Vamp3 AA #1-81
  Entrez Gene: Vamp2 (a.k.a. Syb-2, Syb2, Vamp-2, sybII)
  Promoter: MBP
  Tag / fusion protein: P2AT2A-EGFP-caax (C terminal on insert)
  Cloning method: Ligation Independent Cloning
  Sequencing primers: 5′ GCCTCTTTTCCCGAGATG; 3′ TATTAGGACAAGGCTGGTGGGCAC
Resource information
  A portion of this plasmid was derived from a plasmid made by: Vamp3 was was from Prof. Stephanie Gupton MBP promoter was from Gow...Lazzarini (JCB 1991) P2AT2A was from Addgene #87828, a kind gift of the Andrea Musacchio lab
Terms and licenses: Academic/Nonprofit Terms; Industry Terms: Not Available to Industry
Depositor comments: Uribina...& Gupton; PMID: 29351997 Gow...& Lazzarini; PMID:1383235 Pan... & Musacchio; PMID: 28059702. Please visit https://www.biorxiv.org/content/10.1101/2022.07.08.498895v1 for bioRxiv preprint.
How to cite: AAV_pMBP-dnVamp3-P2AT2A-EGFP-caax was a gift from Brad Zuchero (Addgene plasmid # 190154 ; http://n2t.net/addgene:190154 ; RRID:Addgene_190154)
