[The description below was written by a language model from this plasmid's Addgene catalogue record and pLannotate feature annotations shown in this document.]
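Description:
AAV_pMBP-dnVamp3-P2AT2A-EGFP-caax is an AAV transfer plasmid for mammalian expression, built on a lab-made AAV base vector whose CMV promoter was removed and replaced with a myelin basic protein (MBP) promoter to restrict expression to oligodendrocytes. In bacteria it is maintained as a high-copy plasmid through a ColE1/pUC-type origin and selected with ampicillin (β-lactamase under its own promoter). An f1 phage origin is also present. The expression cassette lies between AAV2 inverted terminal repeats, which are the cis elements needed for replication and packaging of the cassette into AAV particles. The right ITR is annotated in full, while the left one is detected only as two short fragments. Because the ITRs are repetitive, the depositor notes that the plasmid is prone to recombination.

The payload is a truncated rat Vamp3 encoding only residues 1–81. The record describes it as a dominant-negative form of this vesicle SNARE. It is followed in frame by a tandem P2A-T2A self-cleaving peptide and EGFP carrying a C-terminal CAAX motif, annotated as an H-Ras fragment, which anchors the reporter to membranes. A single MBP-driven transcript, terminated by the human growth hormone poly(A) signal, therefore yields separate dnVamp3 and membrane-targeted EGFP, so that expressing oligodendrocytes and their membrane processes are labelled. The annotated Mbp fragment just upstream of Vamp3 probably reflects the 3' end of the promoter fragment.

Two inconsistencies appear in the record: the sequenced record is 6,589 nt whereas the catalogue lists 5,640 bp, and the Entrez gene link names Vamp2 rather than Vamp3. The associated work concerns VAMP2/3-dependent membrane expansion during CNS myelination.
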