Features (pLannotate 1.2.2; 15 found; start..end, strand, type, name):
     31..58      +  repeat_region  AAV2 ITR (fragment): inverted terminal repeat of adeno-associated virus serotype 2 inverted
     87..114     +  repeat_region  AAV2 ITR (fragment): inverted terminal repeat of adeno-associated virus serotype 2 inverted
   1862..2116    +  CDS            Mbp (fragment): MBP_MOUSE - Also known as Shi. Experimental evidence at protein level: Swiss-Prot protein existence level 1. The classic group of MBP isoforms (isoform 4-isoform 13) are with PLP the most abundant protein components of the myelin membrane in the CNS. They have a role in both its formation and stabilization. The non-classic group of MBP isoforms (isoform 1-isoform 3/Golli-MBPs) may preferentially have a role in the early developing brain long before myelination, maybe as components of transcriptional complexes, and may also be involved in signaling pathways in T-cells and neural cells. Differen
   2162..2404    +  CDS            Vamp3 (fragment): VAMP3_MOUSE - Also known as Syb3. Experimental evidence at protein level: Swiss-Prot protein existence level 1. SNARE involved in vesicular transport from the late endosomes to the trans-Golgi network. From Mus musculus (Mouse).
   2549..3265    +  CDS            EGFP: EGFP is a basic (constitutively fluorescent) green fluorescent protein published in 1996, derived from Aequorea victoria. It is reported to be a rapidly-maturing weak dimer with moderate acid sensitivity.
   3281..3343    +  CDS            H-Ras (fragment): human small GTPase proto-oncoprotein
   3355..3831    +  polyA_signal   hGH poly(A) signal: human growth hormone polyadenylation signal
   3871..4011    +  repeat_region  AAV2 ITR: inverted terminal repeat of adeno-associated virus serotype 2 inverted
   4016..4067    -  misc_feature   bom (fragment): basis of mobility region from pBR322
   4086..4541    +  rep_origin     f1 ori (sequence partly withheld): f1 bacteriophage origin of replication; arrow indicates direction of (+) strand synthesis
   4542..4591    -  misc_feature   bom (fragment): basis of mobility region from pBR322
   4693..4728    -  CDS            rop (fragment): Rop protein, which maintains plasmids at low copy number; rop
   4823..4927    +  promoter       AmpR promoter: bla
   4928..5788    +  CDS            AmpR: β-lactamase; bla; confers resistance to ampicillin, carbenicillin, and related antibiotics
   5959..6547    +  rep_origin     ori: high-copy-number ColE1/pMB1/pBR322/pUC origin of replication
>Addgene plasmid #190154 | AAV_pMBP-dnVamp3-P2AT2A-EGFP-caax | addgene full sequence | sequence record 378606 | Addgene NGS Result
TGGCCTTTTGCTCACATGTCCTGCAGGCAGCTGCGCGCTCGCTCGCTCACTGAGGCCGCCCGGGCGTCGG
GCGACCTTTGGTCGCCCGGCCTCAGTGAGCGAGCGAGCGCGCAGAGAGGGAGTGGCCAACTCCATCACTA
GGGGTTCCTGCGGCCGCACGCGTGAGCTCCTTCCTGCTTAGGCCGTGTCTGCTCTGTCAGTCTTTCCTCT
GGCTCTAGTCTGTCCATCTGCAGGGATAACCTCCCAAGGGCCCTCTTGTTGGCTGTTCACCTTCCGTCTG
TCTTCATAGCCTCCTGATGAGAGAGCGCGCACACACAGGCTACCTGACTGATGTGTTGCTGCACTGTGGG
GTCCAGTGACACAGCTGTGGAGGTCAGGAACCCAGAATTAAGCTGTCTGGGAGCCACAAGTTTCAAGAGT
CCATGCTATGGCTCCTACATGCAGGTGGTGCCAGCAGCATTCCTTGGTGTCCTGTGGCTGTGGTTGCATC
TCTGACTCTCCTCCACCTATCACATTCCTTCTCCAGTACCAGGCCTCTGTGTCTCAGTTTTCCTCTCTCA
CAAGATCCCTAGCTTCAGGATTGCACCCACCTCCACTAGCCATGAGCCCGTCCTCACTGGATCACGTCTG
CAAAGACTCTATTTCCAGTTAAAGTCACAGACACGGGCATAGAGAGGGGGATAGGATATGAAAATATCAG
TTGGGGGAGGGGCATTCAATTCTTAGCTCACATTTTCTTCATCCAATTTCCCCCACTAGAATGTAAGCTT
TGAGAGAAAAGGGACCAGATCTTATTCCTCACCGTGGCTTTAACACTTAGAGAAAATGCATCCCCTCTAA
TCAATAAGTCATCGACAGTGGGTAGATGGAGGAACGGCAGTGCGTAGTAGGATGCGTGCAAGCATAGTCT
CGTGCATGGGTGCATAGATCGCTGGGCAGGTGGACAAGGTGGGGGTGGATAAAGAAGTGGGTAGATGATT
GATGTTAGGTAAATATCACTGGGTGGACAGATGGGTGGTAGGTGGATGGATGGTTAGAATAGTCAGAAGA
GGGATGGATTGATAAGGTGAACAGATGATAAATGGGTGATAGACTGGAAGGGTTGTCAAAAGAGGATAAG
GGAAGTGTGAGCTAGCCGTATTTCTAAGGTCAGTAATAGAGTTGGGAGAAGAGGTTAAGTTACATCCATT
TAAACCTCACACGAAGCTGAGAGGGAATGGACTTGCTGCCGTTGGTGAGGAAAGCGTTGCATTTCCCGTG
TGCTTGGTTGTGAAGTGCTCAGGTCCCACATGAAGCAGTCAGGTTACTGCGGCTTACAGAGGAGCCAGAT
CCAAATGCCCCGAGTAAGCACGTCCCCGAGCCAGAGGCCTCCAGCGGAATCCGGGAGAGGGATTGCTCAG
TGCCCTGCTTCCCTGGACTGTAAGCTGCAGAAAGATGTGGGAAGTCCTGTTCTCCACTGAGAACACTAAA
AGCACCTTTTGTCAAACGACCGCTTCACATCTGGGGCTTGTGCACTGGTGGCCTTTTAAACCAGAGACAA
CCCACAAGATACCTAACCTGCGGGGCTCTCTGGTACAGTGAGCAACTCAGGAAATGCTTTGGCTTGATTG
CTGTGGGCTCTCAGGCCATCGCCCTCTGGAGTGGTTCTTTTAATGAGAACCTGAAGATTGGCCCCTGAGC
CATGTATACCAAGCAAGCTCAATCCAGGTTAGCTCCCTCTGGTTGGGGCAAGCTAACGTGCTCCTTGGGC
CCCGCGCGTAACTGTGCGTTTTATAGGAGACAGCTAGTTCAAGACCCCAGGAAGAAAGCGGCTTTGTCCC
CCTCTAGGCCTCGTACAGGCCCACATTCATATCTCATTGTTGTTGCAGGGGAGGCAGATGCGATCCAGAA
CAATGGGACCTCGGCTGAGGACACGGCGGTGACAGACTCCAAGCACACAGCAGACCCAAAGAATAACTGG
CAAGGCGCCCACCCAGCTGACCCAGGGAACCGCCCCCACTTGATCCGCCTCTTTTCCCGAGATGCCCCGG
GAAGGGAGGACAACACCTTCAAAGACAGGCCCTCAGAGTCCGACGAGCTTCAGACCATCCAAGAAGACCC
CACAGCAGCTTCCGGAAGCTCGAATAATTCTAGGATCCGAACATCGATTGAATTCGCCACCATGTCTACA
GGGGTGCCTTCAGGGTCCAGTGCTGCCACTGGCAGTAATCGAAGACTCCAGCAGACACAGAATCAAGTAG
ATGAGGTGGTGGACATCATGAGAGTCAATGTGGATAAGGTGTTAGAAAGAGACCAGAAGCTCTCAGAGCT
AGACGACCGCGCAGATGCACTGCAGGCAGGCGCCTCGCAGTTTGAAACAAGTGCTGCCAAGTTGAAGAGA
AAGTATTGGTGGAAGAACTGCAAGACCGGTAGCGGCGGAAGCGCTACTAACTTCAGCCTGCTGAAGCAGG
CTGGAGACGTGGAGGAGAACCCTGGACCTGGAAGCGGAGAGGGCAGAGGAAGTCTGCTAACATGCGGTGA
CGTCGAGGAGAATCCTGGACCTGCTAGCATGGTGAGCAAGGGCGAGGAGCTGTTCACCGGGGTGGTGCCC
ATCCTGGTCGAGCTGGACGGCGACGTAAACGGCCACAAGTTCAGCGTGTCCGGCGAGGGCGAGGGCGATG
CCACCTACGGCAAGCTGACCCTGAAGTTCATCTGCACCACCGGCAAGCTGCCCGTGCCCTGGCCCACCCT
CGTGACCACCCTGACCTACGGCGTGCAGTGCTTCAGCCGCTACCCCGACCACATGAAGCAGCACGACTTC
TTCAAGTCCGCCATGCCCGAAGGCTACGTCCAGGAGCGCACCATCTTCTTCAAGGACGACGGCAACTACA
AGACCCGCGCCGAGGTGAAGTTCGAGGGCGACACCCTGGTGAACCGCATCGAGCTGAAGGGCATCGACTT
CAAGGAGGACGGCAACATCCTGGGGCACAAGCTGGAGTACAACTACAACAGCCACAACGTCTATATCATG
GCCGACAAGCAGAAGAACGGCATCAAGGTGAACTTCAAGATCCGCCACAACATCGAGGACGGCAGCGTGC
AGCTCGCCGACCACTACCAGCAGAACACCCCCATCGGCGACGGCCCCGTGCTGCTGCCCGACAACCACTA
CCTGAGCACCCAGTCCGCCCTGAGCAAAGACCCCAACGAGAAGCGCGATCACATGGTCCTGCTGGAGTTC
GTGACCGCCGCCGGGATCACTCTCGGCATGGACGAGCTGTACAAGTCCGGACTCAGATCTAAGCTGAACC
CTCCTGATGAGAGTGGCCCCGGCTGCATGAGCTGCAAGTGTGTGCTCTCCTGATAAAGATCTACGGGTGG
CATCCCTGTGACCCCTCCCCAGTGCCTCTCCTGGCCCTGGAAGTTGCCACTCCAGTGCCCACCAGCCTTG
TCCTAATAAAATTAAGTTGCATCATTTTGTCTGACTAGGTGTCCTTCTATAATATTATGGGGTGGAGGGG
GGTGGTATGGAGCAAGGGGCAAGTTGGGAAGACAACCTGTAGGGCCTGCGGGGTCTATTGGGAACCAAGC
TGGAGTGCAGTGGCACAATCTTGGCTCACTGCAATCTCCGCCTCCTGGGTTCAAGCGATTCTCCTGCCTC
AGCCTCCCGAGTTGTTGGGATTCCAGGCATGCATGACCAGGCTCAGCTAATTTTTGTTTTTTTGGTAGAG
ACGGGGTTTCACCATATTGGCCAGGCTGGTCTCCAACTCCTAATCTCAGGTGATCTACCCACCTTGGCCT
CCCAAATTGCTGGGATTACAGGCGTGAACCACTGCTCCCTTCCCTGTCCTTCTGATTTTGTAGGTAACCA
CGTGCGGACCGAGCGGCCGCAGGAACCCCTAGTGATGGAGTTGGCCACTCCCTCTCTGCGCGCTCGCTCG
CTCACTGAGGCCGGGCGACCAAAGGTCGCCCGACGCCCGGGCTTTGCCCGGGCGGCCTCAGTGAGCGAGC
GAGCGCGCAGCTGCCTGCAGGGGCGCCTGATGCGGTATTTTCTCCTTACGCATCTGTGCGGTATTTCACA
CCGCATA
[95 nt withheld, positions 4068-4162]
T
[46 nt withheld, positions 4164-4209]
C
[141 nt withheld, positions 4211-4351]
CCTTTGACGTTGGAGTCCACGTTCTTT
[37 nt withheld, positions 4379-4415]
ACTCTATCTCGGGCTATTCTTTTGATTTATAAGGGATTTTGCCGATTTCGGTCTATTGGTTAAAAAATGA
GCTGATTTAACAAAAATTTAACGCGAATTTTAACAAAATATTAACGTTTACAATTTTATGGTGCACTCTC
AGTACAATCTGCTCTGATGCCGCATAGTTAAGCCAGCCCCGACACCCGCCAACACCCGCTGACGCGCCCT
GACGGGCTTGTCTGCTCCCGGCATCCGCTTACAGACAAGCTGTGACCGTCTCCGGGAGCTGCATGTGTCA
GAGGTTTTCACCGTCATCACCGAAACGCGCGAGACGAAAGGGCCTCGTGATACGCCTATTTTTATAGGTT
AATGTCATGATAATAATGGTTTCTTAGACGTCAGGTGGCACTTTTCGGGGAAATGTGCGCGGAACCCCTA
TTTGTTTATTTTTCTAAATACATTCAAATATGTATCCGCTCATGAGACAATAACCCTGATAAATGCTTCA
ATAATATTGAAAAAGGAAGAGTATGAGTATTCAACATTTCCGTGTCGCCCTTATTCCCTTTTTTGCGGCA
TTTTGCCTTCCTGTTTTTGCTCACCCAGAAACGCTGGTGAAAGTAAAAGATGCTGAAGATCAGTTGGGTG
CACGAGTGGGTTACATCGAACTGGATCTCAACAGCGGTAAGATCCTTGAGAGTTTTCGCCCCGAAGAACG
TTTTCCAATGATGAGCACTTTTAAAGTTCTGCTATGTGGCGCGGTATTATCCCGTATTGACGCCGGGCAA
GAGCAACTCGGTCGCCGCATACACTATTCTCAGAATGACTTGGTTGAGTACTCACCAGTCACAGAAAAGC
ATCTTACGGATGGCATGACAGTAAGAGAATTATGCAGTGCTGCCATAACCATGAGTGATAACACTGCGGC
CAACTTACTTCTGACAACGATCGGAGGACCGAAGGAGCTAACCGCTTTTTTGCACAACATGGGGGATCAT
GTAACTCGCCTTGATCGTTGGGAACCGGAGCTGAATGAAGCCATACCAAACGACGAGCGTGACACCACGA
TGCCTGTAGCAATGGCAACAACGTTGCGCAAACTATTAACTGGCGAACTACTTACTCTAGCTTCCCGGCA
ACAATTAATAGACTGGATGGAGGCGGATAAAGTTGCAGGACCACTTCTGCGCTCGGCCCTTCCGGCTGGC
TGGTTTATTGCTGATAAATCTGGAGCCGGTGAGCGTGGGTCTCGCGGTATCATTGCAGCACTGGGGCCAG
ATGGTAAGCCCTCCCGTATCGTAGTTATCTACACGACGGGGAGTCAGGCAACTATGGATGAACGAAATAG
ACAGATCGCTGAGATAGGTGCCTCACTGATTAAGCATTGGTAACTGTCAGACCAAGTTTACTCATATATA
CTTTAGATTGATTTAAAACTTCATTTTTAATTTAAAAGGATCTAGGTGAAGATCCTTTTTGATAATCTCA
TGACCAAAATCCCTTAACGTGAGTTTTCGTTCCACTGAGCGTCAGACCCCGTAGAAAAGATCAAAGGATC
TTCTTGAGATCCTTTTTTTCTGCGCGTAATCTGCTGCTTGCAAACAAAAAAACCACCGCTACCAGCGGTG
GTTTGTTTGCCGGATCAAGAGCTACCAACTCTTTTTCCGAAGGTAACTGGCTTCAGCAGAGCGCAGATAC
CAAATACTGTTCTTCTAGTGTAGCCGTAGTTAGGCCACCACTTCAAGAACTCTGTAGCACCGCCTACATA
CCTCGCTCTGCTAATCCTGTTACCAGTGGCTGCTGCCAGTGGCGATAAGTCGTGTCTTACCGGGTTGGAC
TCAAGACGATAGTTACCGGATAAGGCGCAGCGGTCGGGCTGAACGGGGGGTTCGTGCACACAGCCCAGCT
TGGAGCGAACGACCTACACCGAACTGAGATACCTACAGCGTGAGCTATGAGAAAGCGCCACGCTTCCCGA
AGGGAGAAAGGCGGACAGGTATCCGGTAAGCGGCAGGGTCGGAACAGGAGAGCGCACGAGGGAGCTTCCA
GGGGGAAACGCCTGGTATCTTTATAGTCCTGTCGGGTTTCGCCACCTCTGACTTGAGCGTCGATTTTTGT
GATGCTCGTCAGGGGGGCGGAGCCTATGGAAAAACGCCAGCAACGCGGCCTTTTTACGGTTCCTGGCCTT
TTGC
